Addgene plasmid #195904: L0-I35 p35S-XVE-pEstradiol GG0-GG1
Purpose: Level 0 inducibile estradiol promter and XVE activator protein (p35S-XVE gene-tRBCS-tNOS-LexA-p35S with GG0 and GG1 golden gate linkers)
Depositing lab: Jennifer Nemhauser. Depositing organization: University of Washington. Publication: An integrase toolbox to record gene-expression during plant development. Guiziou S, Maranas CJ, Chu JC, Nemhauser JL. Nat Commun. 2023 Apr 3;14(1):1844. doi: 10.1038/s41467-023-37607-5. PubMed 37012288.
Backbone
  Vector backbone: pCR-BluntII-TOPO
  Backbone manufacturer: Thermo Fisher Scientific
  Backbone size w/o insert (bp): 3512
  Vector type: Synthetic Biology
Growth in bacteria
  Bacterial resistance: Kanamycin, 50 μg/mL
  Growth temperature: 37°C
  Growth strain: DH5alpha
  Copy number: High Copy
Gene/Insert
  Gene/Insert name: p35S-XVE-LexA-p35S
  Species: Synthetic
  Insert size (bp): 3044
  Cloning method: TOPO Cloning
Terms and licenses: Academic/Nonprofit Terms; Industry Terms: Not Available to Industry
How to cite: L0-I35 p35S-XVE-pEstradiol GG0-GG1 was a gift from Jennifer Nemhauser (Addgene plasmid # 195904 ; http://n2t.net/addgene:195904 ; RRID:Addgene_195904)
