[The description below was written by a language model from this plasmid's Addgene catalogue record and pLannotate feature annotations shown in this document.]
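Description:
L0-I35 p35S-XVE-pEstradiol GG0-GG1 is a Level 0 Golden Gate part plasmid for plant synthetic biology. It was made by TOPO cloning a synthetic insert of about 3 kb into the pCR-BluntII-TOPO backbone. It is maintained in E. coli at high copy from a ColE1/pUC-type origin and selected with kanamycin through the Tn5 NeoR/KanR gene. The backbone also carries a BleoR (Zeocin) marker and the usual TOPO vector remnants: lac promoter and operator, a T7 promoter, and lacZα and ccdB fragments interrupted by the insert. No plant selection marker or T-DNA borders are annotated, so this is a donor part for assembly into higher-level vectors, not a plant transformation vector in itself.

The insert packages a complete estradiol-inducible expression system as one promoter-type module flanked by the GG0 and GG1 linkers. A full CaMV 35S promoter constitutively drives XVE, a chimeric activator made of the E. coli LexA DNA-binding domain, the herpes simplex VP16 activation domain and an estrogen receptor ligand-binding region. The annotation software labels that last region ERT2 and tags a short adjacent stretch as a glucocorticoid receptor fragment, which is probably a homology match and not a separate part. The XVE gene is terminated by tandem pea rbcS-E9 and NOS terminators. Downstream lies the inducible output promoter, recorded as LexA operator sequences upstream of a minimal 35S promoter. The operator region itself is not annotated as such, and the small GAL1/GAL10 promoter hits there are likely spurious. With estradiol, XVE binds the LexA sites and activates whatever coding part is assembled downstream. The part belongs to a toolbox of integrase-based recorders of gene expression during plant development.
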