Features (pLannotate 1.2.2; 24 found; start..end, strand, type, name):
    127..471     +  promoter       CaMV 35S promoter: strong constitutive promoter from cauliflower mosaic virus
    424..470     +  promoter       minimal CaMV 35S promoter: minimal 35S promoter from cauliflower mosaic virus
    502..753     +  CDS            LexA BD: DNA-binding domain of E. coli LexA; lexA (truncated); binds the 16-bp palindromic sequence 5'-CTGTATATATATACAG-3'
    769..1002    +  CDS            VP16 AD: transcriptional activation domain of herpes simplex virus protein VP16 (Triezenberg et al., 1988; Cousens et al., 1989); UL48
   1012..1947    +  CDS            ERT2: mutated ligand-binding domain of the human estrogen receptor (Feil et al., 1997)
   1967..2056    +  CDS            NR3C1 (fragment): GCR_RABIT - Also known as GRL. Experimental evidence at protein level: Swiss-Prot protein existence level 1. Receptor for glucocorticoids (GC). Has a dual mode of action: as a transcription factor that binds to glucocorticoid response elements (GRE), both for nuclear and mitochondrial DNA, and as a modulator of other transcription factors. Affects inflammatory responses, cellular proliferation and differentiation in target tissues. Involved in chromatin remodeling. Plays a role in rapid mRNA degradation by binding to the 5' UTR of target mRNAs and interacting with PNRC2 in a ligand-dependent m
   2086..2380    +  terminator     E9 terminator (fragment): terminator and polyadenylation signal from the pea rbcS-E9 gene
   2397..2648    +  terminator     NOS terminator: nopaline synthase terminator and poly(A) signal
   2699..2727    -  promoter       GAL1 promoter (fragment): S. cerevisiae GAL1; inducible promoter, regulated by Gal4
   2891..2950    -  promoter       GAL10 promoter (fragment): S. cerevisiae GAL10; inducible promoter, regulated by Gal4
   2969..3015    +  promoter       minimal CaMV 35S promoter: minimal 35S promoter from cauliflower mosaic virus
   3196..3212    -  protein_bind   lac operator: The lac repressor binds to the lac operator to inhibit transcription in E. coli. This inhibition can be relieved by adding lactose or isopropyl-β-D-thiogalactopyranoside (IPTG). lac repressor encoded by lacI
   3220..3250    -  promoter       lac promoter: promoter for the E. coli lac operon
   3265..3286    -  protein_bind   CAP binding site: CAP binding activates transcription in the presence of cAMP. E. coli catabolite activator protein
   3299..3391    -  CDS            lacI (fragment): lac repressor; lacI; The lac repressor binds to the lac operator to inhibit transcription in E. coli. This inhibition can be relieved by adding lactose or isopropyl-β-D-thiogalactopyranoside (IPTG).
   3574..4162    -  rep_origin     ori: high-copy-number ColE1/pMB1/pBR322/pUC origin of replication
   4300..4674    -  CDS            BleoR: antibiotic-binding protein; Sh ble from Streptoalloteichus hindustanus; confers resistance to bleomycin, phleomycin, and Zeocin™
   4694..4782    -  promoter       AmpR promoter (fragment): bla
   4809..4859    +  misc_feature   bom (fragment): basis of mobility region from pBR322
   4880..5674    -  CDS            NeoR/KanR: aminoglycoside phosphotransferase from Tn5; aph(3')-II (or nptII); confers resistance to neomycin, kanamycin, and G418 (Geneticin®)
   5706..5975    -  CDS            tnpA (fragment): TN5P_ECOLX - Also known as tnp. Experimental evidence at protein level: Swiss-Prot protein existence level 1. Mediates transposition of transposon Tn5 by a 'cut and paste' mechanism. First, the monomeric transposase binds the 19 bp inverted DNA repeats flanking the transposon. Then, dimerization of the DNA- bound transposase creates a synaptic DNA complex. After nicking of the first DNA strand, excision of the transposon proceeds through a series of intermediates. The transposase then mediates the insertion of the transposon at a new site by strand transfer. The activity of the wild- type tran
   6023..6326    -  CDS            ccdB (fragment): CcdB, a bacterial toxin that poisons DNA gyrase; ccdB; Plasmids containing the ccdB gene cannot be propagated in standard E. coli strains.
   6336..6483    -  CDS            lacZα (fragment): LacZα fragment of β-galactosidase; lacZ fragment
   6486..6504    +  promoter       T7 promoter: promoter for bacteriophage T7 RNA polymerase
>Addgene plasmid #195904 | L0-I35 p35S-XVE-pEstradiol GG0-GG1 | addgene full sequence | sequence record 386881 | Addgene NGS Result
CACTCTGTGGTCTCAGGAGCCACGATACCGGTGGTACCCATGCCTGCAGGTCAACATGGTGGAGCACGAC
ACTCTCGTCTACTCCAAGAATATCAAAGATACAGTCTCAGAAGACCAGAGGGCTATTGAGACTTTTCAAC
AAAGGGTAATATCGGGAAACCTCCTCGGATTCCATTGCCCAGCTATCTGTCACTTCATCGAAAGGACAGT
AGAAAAGGAAGATGGCTTCTACAAATGCCATCATTGCGATAAAGGAAAGGCTATCGTTCAAGATGCCTCT
ACCGACAGTGGTCCCAAAGATGGACCCCCACCCACGAGGAACATCGTGGAAAAAGAAGACGTTCCAACCA
CGTCTTCAAAGCAAGTGGATTGATGTGATATCTCCACTGACGTAAGGGATGACGCACAATCCCACTATCC
TTCGCAAGACCCTTCCTCTATATAAGGAAGTTCATTTCATTTGGAGAGGACCTCCTCGAGTACGTACCAA
TTCCGGGCGGAATGAAAGCGTTAACGGCCAGGCAACAAGAGGTGTTTGATCTCATCCGTGATCACATCAG
CCAGACAGGTATGCCGCCGACGCGTGCGGAAATCGCGCAGCGTTTGGGGTTCCGTTCCCCAAACGCGGCT
GAAGAACATCTGAAGGCGCTGGCACGCAAAGGCGTTATTGAAATTGTTTCCGGCGCATCACGCGGGATTC
GTCTGTTGCAGGAAGAGGAAGAAGGGTTGCCGCTGGTAGGTCGTGTGGCTGCCGGTGAACCGTCGAGCGC
CCCCCCGACCGATGTCAGCCTGGGGGACGAGCTCCACTTAGACGGCGAGGACGTGGCGATGGCGCATGCC
GACGCGCTAGACGATTTCGATCTGGACATGTTGGGGGACGGGGATTCCCCGGGTCCGGGATTTACCCCCC
ACGACTCCGCCCCCTACGGCGCTCTGGATATGGCCGACTTCGAGTTTGAGCAGATGTTTACCGATGCCCT
TGGAATTGACGAGTACGGTGGGGATCCGTCTGCTGGAGACATGAGAGCTGCCAACCTTTGGCCAAGCCCG
CTCATGATCAAACGCTCTAAGAAGAACAGCCTGGCCTTGTCCCTGACGGCCGACCAGATGGTCAGTGCCT
TGTTGGATGCTGAGCCCCCCATACTCTATTCCGAGTATGATCCTACCAGACCCTTCAGTGAAGCTTCGAT
GATGGGCTTACTGACCAACCTGGCAGACAGGGAGCTGGTTCACATGATCAACTGGGCGAAGAGGGTGCCA
GGCTTTGTGGATTTGACCCTCCATGATCAGGTCCACCTTCTAGAATGTGCCTGGCTAGAGATCCTGATGA
TTGGTCTCGTCTGGCGCTCCATGGAGCACCCAGGGAAGCTACTGTTTGCTCCTAACTTGCTCTTGGACAG
GAACCAGGGAAAATGTGTAGAGGGCATGGTGGAGATCTTCGACATGCTGCTGGCTACATCATCTCGGTTC
CGCATGATGAATCTGCAGGGAGAGGAGTTTGTGTGCCTCAAATCTATTATTTTGCTTAATTCTGGAGTGT
ACACATTTCTGTCCAGCACCCTGAAGTCTCTGGAAGAGAAGGACCATATCCACCGAGTCCTGGACAAGAT
CACAGACACTTTGATCCACCTGATGGCCAAGGCAGGCCTGACCCTGCAGCAGCAGCACCAGCGGCTGGCC
CAGCTCCTCCTCATCCTCTCCCACATCAGGCACATGAGTAACAAAGGCATGGAGCATCTGTACAGCATGA
AGTGCAAGAACGTGGTGCCCCTCTATGACCTGCTGCTGGAGATGCTGGACGCCCACCGCCTACATGCGCC
CACTAGCCGTGGAGGGGCATCCGTGGAGGAGACGGACCAAAGCCACTTGGCCACTGCGGGCTCTACTTCA
TCGCATTCCTTGCAAAAGTATTACATCACGGGGGAGGCAGAGGGTTTCCCTGCCACAGTCTGAGAGCTCC
CTGGCGGAATTCCCAGAGATGTTAGCTGAAATCATCACTAATCAGATACCAAAATATTCAAATGGAAATA
TCAAAAAGCTTCTGTTTCATCAAAAATGACTCGACCTAACTGAGTAAGCTAGCTTGTTCGAGTATTATGG
CATTGGGAAAACTGTTTTTCTTGTACCATTTGTTGTGCTTGTAATTTACTGTGTTTTTTATTCGGTTTTC
GCTATCGAACTGTGAAATGGAAATGGATGGAGAAGAGTTAATGAATGATATGGTCCTTTTGTTCATTCTC
AAATTAATATTATTTGTTTTTTCTCTTATTTGTTGTGTGTTGAATTTGAAATTATAAGAGATATGCAAAC
ATTTTGTTTTGAGTAAAAATGTGTCAAATCGTGGCCTCTAATGACCGAAGTTAATATGAGGAGTAAAACA
TCCCAAACGCGGCCGCATCGTTCAAACATTTGGCAATAAAGTTTCTTAAGATTGAATCCTGTTGCCGGTC
TTGCGATGATTATCATATAATTTCTGTTGAATTACGTTAAGCATGTAATAATTAACATGTAATGCATGAC
GTTATTTATGAGATGGGTTTTTATGATTAGAGTCCCGCAATTATACATTTAATACGCGATAGAAAACAAA
ATATAGCGCGCAAACTAGGATAAATTATCGCGCGCGGTGTCATCTATGTTACTAGATCGGGAATTGATCC
CCCCTCGACAGCTTGCATGCCGCTTGGGCTGCAGGTCGAGGCTAAAAAACTAATCGCATTATCATCCCCT
CGACGTACTGTACATATAACCACTGGTTTTATATACAGCAGTACTGTACATATAACCACTGGTTTTATAT
ACAGCAGTCGACGTACTGTACATATAACCACTGGTTTTATATACAGCAGTACTGTACATATAACCACTGG
TTTTATATACAGCAGTCGAGGTAAGATTAGATATGGATATGTATATGGATATGTATATGGTGGTAATGCC
ATGTAATATGCTCGACTCTAGGATCTTCGCAAGACCCTTCCTCTATATAAGGAAGTTCATTTCATTTGGA
GAGGACACGCTGAAGCTAGTCGACTCTAGCAATGTGAGACCATCAACGTCCTGAATTCCAGCACACTGGC
GGCCGTTACTAGTGGATCCGAGCTCGGTACCAAGCTTGATGCATAGCTTGAGTATTCTAACGCGTCACCT
AAATAGCTTGGCGTAATCATGGTCATAGCTGTTTCCTGTGTGAAATTGTTATCCGCTCACAATTCCACAC
AACATACGAGCCGGAAGCATAAAGTGTAAAGCCTGGGGTGCCTAATGAGTGAGCTAACTCACATTAATTG
CGTTGCGCTCACTGCCCGCTTTCCAGTCGGGAAACCTGTCGTGCCAGCTGCATTAATGAATCGGCCAACG
CGCGGGGAGAGGCGGTTTGCGTATTGGGCGCTCTTCCGCTTCCTCGCTCACTGACTCGCTGCGCTCGGTC
GTTCGGCTGCGGCGAGCGGTATCAGCTCACTCAAAGGCGGTAATACGGTTATCCACAGAATCAGGGGATA
ACGCAGGAAAGAACATGTGAGCAAAAGGCCAGCAAAAGGCCAGGAACCGTAAAAAGGCCGCGTTGCTGGC
GTTTTTCCATAGGCTCCGCCCCCCTGACGAGCATCACAAAAATCGACGCTCAAGTCAGAGGTGGCGAAAC
CCGACAGGACTATAAAGATACCAGGCGTTTCCCCCTGGAAGCTCCCTCGTGCGCTCTCCTGTTCCGACCC
TGCCGCTTACCGGATACCTGTCCGCCTTTCTCCCTTCGGGAAGCGTGGCGCTTTCTCATAGCTCACGCTG
TAGGTATCTCAGTTCGGTGTAGGTCGTTCGCTCCAAGCTGGGCTGTGTGCACGAACCCCCCGTTCAGCCC
GACCGCTGCGCCTTATCCGGTAACTATCGTCTTGAGTCCAACCCGGTAAGACACGACTTATCGCCACTGG
CAGCAGCCACTGGTAACAGGATTAGCAGAGCGAGGTATGTAGGCGGTGCTACAGAGTTCTTGAAGTGGTG
GCCTAACTACGGCTACACTAGAAGAACAGTATTTGGTATCTGCGCTCTGCTGAAGCCAGTTACCTTCGGA
AAAAGAGTTGGTAGCTCTTGATCCGGCAAACAAACCACCGCTGGTAGCGGTGGTTTTTTTGTTTGCAAGC
AGCAGATTACGCGCAGAAAAAAAGGATCTCAAGAAGATCCTTTGATCTTTTCTACGGGGTCTGACGCTCA
GTGGAACGAAAACTCACGTTAAGGGATTTTGGTCATGAGATTATCAAAAAGGATCTTCACCTAGATCCTT
TTAAATTAAAAATGAAGTTTTAGCACGTGTCAGTCCTGCTCCTCGGCCACGAAGTGCACGCAGTTGCCGG
CCGGGTCGCGCAGGGCGAACTCCCGCCCCCACGGCTGCTCGCCGATCTCGGTCATGGCCGGCCCGGAGGC
GTCCCGGAAGTTCGTGGACACGACCTCCGACCACTCGGCGTACAGCTCGTCCAGGCCGCGCACCCACACC
CAGGCCAGGGTGTTGTCCGGCACCACCTGGTCCTGGACCGCGCTGATGAACAGGGTCACGTCGTCCCGGA
CCACACCGGCGAAGTCGTCCTCCACGAAGTCCCGGGAGAACCCGAGCCGGTCGGTCCAGAACTCGACCGC
TCCGGCGACGTCGCGCGCGGTGAGCACCGGAACGGCACTGGTCAACTTGGCCATGGTGGCCCTCCTCACG
TGCTATTATTGAAGCATTTATCAGGGTTATTGTCTCATGAGCGGATACATATTTGAATGTATTTAGAAAA
ATAAACAAATAGGGGTTCCGCGCACATTTCCCCGAAAAGTGCCACCTGATGCGGTGTGAAATACCGCACA
GATGCGTAAGGAGAAAATACCGCATCAGGAAATTGTAAGCGTTAATAATTCAGAAGAACTCGTCAAGAAG
GCGATAGAAGGCGATGCGCTGCGAATCGGGAGCGGCGATACCGTAAAGCACGAGGAAGCGGTCAGCCCAT
TCGCCGCCAAGCTCTTCAGCAATATCACGGGTAGCCAACGCTATGTCCTGATAGCGGTCCGCCACACCCA
GCCGGCCACAGTCGATGAATCCAGAAAAGCGGCCATTTTCCACCATGATATTCGGCAAGCAGGCATCGCC
ATGGGTCACGACGAGATCCTCGCCGTCGGGCATGCTCGCCTTGAGCCTGGCGAACAGTTCGGCTGGCGCG
AGCCCCTGATGCTCTTCGTCCAGATCATCCTGATCGACAAGACCGGCTTCCATCCGAGTACGTGCTCGCT
CGATGCGATGTTTCGCTTGGTGGTCGAATGGGCAGGTAGCCGGATCAAGCGTATGCAGCCGCCGCATTGC
ATCAGCCATGATGGATACTTTCTCGGCAGGAGCAAGGTGAGATGACAGGAGATCCTGCCCCGGCACTTCG
CCCAATAGCAGCCAGTCCCTTCCCGCTTCAGTGACAACGTCGAGCACAGCTGCGCAAGGAACGCCCGTCG
TGGCCAGCCACGATAGCCGCGCTGCCTCGTCTTGCAGTTCATTCAGGGCACCGGACAGGTCGGTCTTGAC
AAAAAGAACCGGGCGCCCCTGCGCTGACAGCCGGAACACGGCGGCATCAGAGCAGCCGATTGTCTGTTGT
GCCCAGTCATAGCCGAATAGCCTCTCCACCCAAGCGGCCGGAGAACCTGCGTGCAATCCATCTTGTTCAA
TCATGCGAAACGATCCTCATCCTGTCTCTTGATCAGAGCTTGATCCCCTGCGCCATCAGATCCTTGGCGG
CAAGAAAGCCATCCAGTTTACTTTGCAGGGCTTCCCAACCTTACCAGAGGGCGCCCCAGCTGGCAATTCC
GGTTCGCTTGCTGTCCATAAAACCGCCCAGTCTAGCTATCGCCATGTAAGCCCACTGCAAGCTACCTGCT
TTCTCTTTGCGCTTGCGTTTTCCCTTGTCCAGATAGCCCAGTAGCTGACATTCATCCGGGGTCAGCACCG
TTTCTGCGGACTGGCTTTCTACGTGAAAAGGATCTAGGTGAAGATCCTTTTTGATAATCTCATGCCTGAC
ATTTATATTCCCCAGAACATCAGGTTAATGGCGTTTTTGATGTCATTTTCGCGGTGGCTGAGATCAGCCA
CTTCTTCCCCGATAACGGAGACCGGCACACTGGCCATATCGGTGGTCATCATGCGCCAGCTTTCATCCCC
GATATGCACCACCGGGTAAAGTTCACGGGAGACTTTATCTGACAGCAGACGTGCACTGGCCAGGGGGATC
ACCATCCGTCGCCCCGGCGTGTCAATAATATCACTCTGTACATCCACAAACAGACGATAACGGCTCTCTC
TTTTATAGGTGTAAACCTTAAACTGCCGTACGTATAGGCTGCGCAACTGTTGGGAAGGGCGATCGGTGCG
GGCCTCTTCGCTATTACGCCAGCTGGCGAAAGGGGGATGTGCTGCAAGGCGATTAAGTTGGGTAACGCCA
GGGTTTTCCCAGTCACGACGTTGTAAAACGACGGCCAGTGAATTGTAATACGACTCACTATAGGGCGAAT
TGGGCCCTCTAGATGCATGCTCGAGCGGCCGCCAGTGTGATGGATATCTGCAGAATTCAGG
